>Addgene plasmid #152202 | pGBW-m4133489 | addgene full sequence | sequence record 307249 | Addgene NGS Result
CACCATGAGCAAAATGTCTGACGTCAAGTGTACATCCGTAGTTCTGTTATCAGTGCTTCAACAGCTGCGG
GTGGAGAGTTCGTCAAAGCTCTGGGCCCAGTGCGTGCAGCTGCACAATGATATATTGCTCGCGAAAGATA
CTACGGAAGCTTTCGAGAAGATGGTCAGCTTGCTATCTGTTCTACTGAGCATGCAAGGAGCAGTAGACAT
CAACAAACTTTGCGAAGAGATGTTAGACAACCGAGCCACCCTGCAAGAAAACCTTTACTTTCAGTCGATG
GATTATAAGGACCACGATGGAGACTACAAAGATCATGACATTGATTACAAGGACGACGATGACAAATAAG
GATCCGCAGGCCTCTGCTAGCTTGACTGACTGAGATACAGCGTACCTTCAGCTCACAGACATGATAAGAT
ACATTGATGAGTTTGGACAAACCACAACTAGAATGCAGTGAAAAAAATGCTTTATTTGTGAAATTTGTGA
TGCTATTGCTTTATTTGTAACCATTATAAGCTGCAATAAACAAGTTAACAACAACAATTGCATTCATTTT
ATGTTTCAGGTTCAGGGGGAGGTGTGGGAGGTTTTTTAAAGCAAGTAAAACCTCTACAAATGTGGTATTG
GCCCATCTCTATCGGTATCGTAGCATAACCCCTTGGGGCCTCTAAACGGGTCTTGAGGGGTTTTTTGTGC
CCCTCGGGCCGGATTGCTATCTACCGGCATTGGCGCAGAAAAAAATGCCTGATGCGACGCTGCGCGTCTT
ATACTCCCACATATGCCAGATTCAGCAACGGATACGGCTTCCCCAACTTGCCCACTTCCATACGTGTCCT
CCTTACCAGAAATTTATCCTTAAGGTCGTCAGCTATCCTGCAGGCGATCTCTCGATTTCGATCAAGACAT
TCCTTTAATGGTCTTTTCTGGACACCACTAGGGGTCAGAAGTAGTTCATCAAACTTTCTTCCCTCCCTAA
TCTCATTGGTTACCTTGGGCTATCGAAACTTAATTAACCAGTCAAGTCAGCTACTTGGCGAGATCGACTT
GTCTGGGTTTCGACTACGCTCAGAATTGCGTCAGTCAAGTTCGATCTGGTCCTTGCTATTGCACCCGTTC
TCCGATTACGAGTTTCATTTAAATCATGTGAGCAAAAGGCCAGCAAAAGGCCAGGAACCGTAAAAAGGCC
GCGTTGCTGGCGTTTTTCCATAGGCTCCGCCCCCCTGACGAGCATCACAAAAATCGACGCTCAAGTCAGA
GGTGGCGAAACCCGACAGGACTATAAAGATACCAGGCGTTTCCCCCTGGAAGCTCCCTCGTGCGCTCTCC
TGTTCCGACCCTGCCGCTTACCGGATACCTGTCCGCCTTTCTCCCTTCGGGAAGCGTGGCGCTTTCTCAT
AGCTCACGCTGTAGGTATCTCAGTTCGGTGTAGGTCGTTCGCTCCAAGCTGGGCTGTGTGCACGAACCCC
CCGTTCAGCCCGACCGCTGCGCCTTATCCGGTAACTATCGTCTTGAGTCCAACCCGGTAAGACACGACTT
ATCGCCACTGGCAGCAGCCACTGGTAACAGGATTAGCAGAGCGAGGTATGTAGGCGGTGCTACAGAGTTC
TTGAAGTGGTGGCCTAACTACGGCTACACTAGAAGAACAGTATTTGGTATCTGCGCTCTGCTGAAGCCAG
TTACCTTCGGAAAAAGAGTTGGTAGCTCTTGATCCGGCAAACAAACCACCGCTGGTAGCGGTGGTTTTTT
TGTTTGCAAGCAGCAGATTACGCGCAGAAAAAAAGGATCTCAAGAAGATCCTTTGATCTTTTCTACGGGG
TCTGACGCTCAGTGGAACGAAAACTCACGTTAAGGGATTTTGGTCATGAGATTATCAAAAAGGATCTTCA
CCTAGATCCTTTTAAATTAAAAATGAAGTTTTAAATCAATCTAAAGTATATATGAGTAAACTTGGTCTGA
CAGTTACCAATGCTTAATCAGTGAGGCACCTATCTCAGCGATCTGTCTATTTCGTTCATCCATAGTTGCA
TTTAAATTTCCGAACTCTCCAAGGCCCTCGTCGGAAAATCTTCAAACCTTTCGTCCGATCCATCTTGCAG
GCTACCTCTCGAACGAACTATCGCAAGTCTCTTGGCCGGCCTTGCGCCTTGGCTATTGCTTGGCAGCGCC
TATCGCCAGGTATTACTCCAATCCCGAATATCCGAGATCGGGATCACCCGAGAGAAGTTCAACCTACATC
CTCAATCCCGATCTATCCGAGATCCGAGGAATATCGAAATCGGGGCGCGCCTGGCCTCCGCGCCGGGTTT
TGGCGCCTCCCGCGGGCGCCCCCCTCGTCACGGCGAGCGCTGCCACGTCAGACGAAGGGCGCAGGAGCGT
CCTGATCCTTCCGCCCGGACGCTCAGGACAGCGGCCCGCTGCTCATAAGACTCGGCCTTAGAACCCCAGT
ATCAGCAGAAGGACATTTTAGGACGGGACTTGGGTGACTCTAGGGCACTGGTTTTCTTTCCAGAGAGCGG
AACAGGCGAGGAAAAGTAGTCCCTTCTCGGCGATTCTGCGGAGGGATCTCCGTGGGGCGGTGAACGCCGA
TGATTATATAAGGACGCGCCGGGTGTGGCACAGCTAGTTCCGTCGCAGCCGGGATTTGGGTCGCGGTTCT
TGTTTGTGGATCGCTGTGATCGTCACTTGGTGAGTAGCGGGCTGCTGGGCTGGCCGGGGCTTTCGTGGCC
GCCGGGCCGCTCGGTGGGACGGAAGCGTGTGGAGAGACCGCCAAGGGCTGTAGTCTGGGTCCGCGAGCAA
GGTTGCCCTGAACTGGGGGTTGGGGGGAGCGCAGCAAAATGGCGGCTGTTCCCGAGTCTTGAATGGAAGA
CGCTTGTGAGGCGGGCTGTGAGGTCGTTGAAACAAGGTGGGGGGCATGGTGGGCGGCAAGAACCCAAGGT
CTTGAGCCCTTCGCTAATGCGGGAAAGCTCTTATTCGGGTGAGATGGGCTGGGCACCATCTGGGGACCCT
GACGTGAAGTTTGTCACTGACTGGAGAACTCGGTTTGTCGTCTGTTGCGGGGGCGGCAGTTATGGCGGTG
CCGTTGGGCAGTGCACCCGTACCTTTGGGAGCGCGCGCCCTCGTCGTGTCGTGACGTCACCCGTTCTGTT
GGCTTATAATGCAGGGTGGGGCCACCTGCCGGTAGGTGTGCGGTAGGCTTTTCTCCGTCGCAGGACGCAG
GGTTCGGGCCTAGGGTAGGCTCTCCTGAATCGACAGGCGCCGGACCTCTGGTGAGGGGAGGGATAAGTGA
GGCGTCAGTTTCTTTGGTCGGTTTTATGTACCTATCTTCTTAAGTAGCTGAAGCTCCGGTTTTGAACTAT
GCGCTCGGGGTTGGCGAGTGTGTTTTGTGAAGTTTTTTAGGCACCTTTTGAAATGTAATCATTTGGGTCA
ATATGTAATTTTCAGTGTTAGACTTGTAAATTGTCCGCTAAATTCTGGCCGTTTTTGGCTTTTTTGTTAG
ACAACATGGGTAAAAAGCCTGAACTCACCGCGACGTCTGTCGAGAAGTTTCTGATCGAAAAGTTCGACAG
CGTCTCCGACCTGATGCAGCTCTCGGAGGGCGAAGAATCTCGTGCTTTCAGCTTCGATGTAGGAGGGCGT
GGATATGTCCTGCGGGTAAATAGCTGCGCCGATGGTTTCTACAAAGATCGTTATGTTTATCGGCACTTTG
CATCCGCCGCGCTCCCGATTCCGGAAGTGCTTGACATTGGGGAGTTCAGCGAGAGCCTGACCTATTGCAT
CTCCCGCCGTGCACAGGGTGTCACGTTGCAAGACCTGCCTGAAACCGAACTGCCCGCTGTTCTGCAGCCG
GTCGCGGAGGCAATGGATGCCATCGCTGCCGCCGATCTTAGCCAGACGAGCGGGTTCGGCCCATTCGGAC
CGCAAGGAATCGGTCAATACACTACATGGCGTGATTTCATATGCGCGATTGCTGATCCCCATGTGTATCA
CTGGCAAACTGTGATGGACGACACCGTCAGTGCGTCCGTCGCGCAGGCTCTCGATGAGCTGATGCTTTGG
GCCGAGGACTGCCCCGAAGTCCGGCACCTCGTGCACGCGGATTTCGGCTCCAACAATGTCCTGACGGACA
ATGGCCGCATAACAGCGGTCATTGACTGGAGCGAGGCGATGTTCGGGGATTCCCAATACGAGGTCGCCAA
CATCTTCTTCTGGAGGCCGTGGTTGGCTTGTATGGAGCAGCAGACGCGCTACTTCGAGCGGAGGCATCCG
GAGCTTGCAGGATCGCCCCGGCTCCGGGCGTATATGCTCCGCATTGGTCTTGACCAACTCTATCAGAGCT
TGGTTGACGGCAATTTCGATGATGCAGCTTGGGCGCAGGGTCGATGCGACGCAATCGTCCGATCCGGAGC
CGGGACTGTCGGGCGTACACAAATCGCCCGCAGAAGCGCCGCCGTCTGGACCGATGGCTGTGTAGAAGTA
CTCGCCGATAGTGGAAACCGACGCCCCAGCACTCGTCCGAGGGCAAAGGAATAAGCTAGTATGTAAGCCT
AGTCTTAGATAATAAAATCGCTATCCATCGAAGATGGATGTGTGTTGGTTTTTTGTGTGTGTAACGCTAG
GCGCGCCTGGTGTACCGAGAACGATCCTCTCAGTGCGAGTCTCGACGATCCATATCGTTGCTTGGCAGTC
AGCCAGTCGGAATCCAGCTTGGGACCCAGGAAGTCCAATCGTCAGATATTGTACTCAAGCCTGGTCACGG
CAGCGTACCGATCTGTTTAAACCTAGATATTGATAGTCTGATCGGTCAACGTATAATCGAGTCCTAGCTT
TTGCAAACATCTATCAAGAGACAGGATCAGCAGGAGGCTTTCGCATGAGTATTCAACATTTCCGTGTCGC
CCTTATTCCCTTTTTTGCGGCATTTTGCCTTCCTGTTTTTGCTCACCCAGAAACGCTGGTGAAAGTAAAA
GATGCTGAAGATCAGTTGGGTGCGCGAGTGGGTTACATCGAACTGGATCTCAACAGCGGTAAGATCCTTG
AGAGTTTTCGCCCCGAAGAACGCTTTCCAATGATGAGCACTTTTAAAGTTCTGCTATGTGGCGCGGTATT
ATCCCGTATTGACGCCGGGCAAGAGCAACTCGGTCGCCGCATACACTATTCTCAGAATGACTTGGTTGAG
TATTCACCAGTCACAGAAAAGCATCTTACGGATGGCATGACAGTAAGAGAATTATGCAGTGCTGCCATAA
CCATGAGTGATAACACTGCGGCCAACTTACTTCTGACAACGATTGGAGGACCGAAGGAGCTAACCGCTTT
TTTGCACAACATGGGGGATCATGTAACTCGCCTTGATCGTTGGGAACCGGAGCTGAATGAAGCCATACCA
AACGACGAGCGTGACACCACGATGCCTGTAGCAATGGCAACAACCTTGCGTAAACTATTAACTGGCGAAC
TACTTACTCTAGCTTCCCGGCAACAGTTGATAGACTGGATGGAGGCGGATAAAGTTGCAGGACCACTTCT
GCGCTCGGCCCTTCCGGCTGGCTGGTTTATTGCTGATAAATCTGGAGCCGGTGAGCGTGGGTCTCGCGGT
ATCATTGCAGCACTGGGGCCAGATGGTAAGCCCTCCCGTATCGTAGTTATCTACACGACGGGGAGTCAGG
CAACTATGGATGAACGAAATAGACAGATCGCTGAGATAGGTGCCTCACTGATTAAGCATTGGTAACCGAT
TCTAGGTGCATTGGCGCAGAAAAAAATGCCTGATGCGACGCTGCGCGTCTTATACTCCCACATATGCCAG
ATTCAGCAACGGATACGGCTTCCCCAACTTGCCCACTTCCATACGTGTCCTCCTTACCAGAAATTTATCC
TTAAGATCCCGAATCGTTTAAACTCGACTCTGGCTCTATCGAATCTCCGTCGTTTCGAGCTTACGCGAAC
AGCCGTGGCGCTCATTTGCTCGTCGGGCATCGAATCTCGTCAGCTATCGTCAGCTTACCTTTTTGGCAGC
GATCGCGGCTCCCGACATCTTGGACCATTAGCTCCACAGGTATCTTCTTCCCTCTAGTGGTCATAACAGC
AGCTTCAGCTACCTCTCAATTCAAAAAACCCCTCAAGACCCGTTTAGAGGCCCCAAGGGGTTATGCTATC
AATCGTTGCGTTACACACACAAAAAACCAACACACATCCATCTTCGATGGATAGCGATTTTATTATCTAA
CTGCTGATCGAGTGTAGCCAGATCTAGTAATCAATTACGGGGTCATTAGTTCATAGCCCATATATGGAGT
TCCGCGTTACATAACTTACGGTAAATGGCCCGCCTGGCTGACCGCCCAACGACCCCCGCCCATTGACGTC
AATAATGACGTATGTTCCCATAGTAACGCCAATAGGGACTTTCCATTGACGTCAATGGGTGGAGTATTTA
CGGTAAACTGCCCACTTGGCAGTACATCAAGTGTATCATATGCCAAGTACGCCCCCTATTGACGTCAATG
ACGGTAAATGGCCCGCCTGGCATTATGCCCAGTACATGACCTTATGGGACTTTCCTACTTGGCAGTACAT
CTACGTATTAGTCATCGCTATTACCATGCTGATGCGGTTTTGGCAGTACATCAATGGGCGTGGATAGCGG
TTTGACTCACGGGGATTTCCAAGTCTCCACCCCATTGACGTCAATGGGAGTTTGTTTTGGCACCAAAATC
AACGGGACTTTCCAAAATGTCGTAACAACTCCGCCCCATTGACGCAAATGGGCGGTAGGCGTGTACGGTG
GGAGGTCTATATAAGCAGAGCTGGTTTAGTGAACCGTCAGATCAGATCTTTGTCGATCCTACCATCCACT
CGACACACCCGCCAGCGGCCGC
Features (pLannotate 1.2.2; 19 found; start..end, strand, type, name):
    323..345     +  CDS            FLAG (fragment): FLAG® epitope tag, followed by an enterokinase cleavage site
    415..536     -  polyA_signal   SV40 poly(A) signal: SV40 polyadenylation signal
    559..628     -  CDS            large T antigen (fragment): large T antigen from SV40 (simian virus 40)
    651..697     +  terminator     T7 terminator: transcription terminator for bacteriophage T7 RNA polymerase
    727..863     +  terminator     rrnG terminator: transcription terminator from the E. coli ribosomal RNA rrnG operon (Albrechtsen et al., 1991)
    908..979     +  misc_feature   3' β-globin insulator: insulator downstream of the human β-globin locus (Farrell et al., 2002)
   1205..1793    -  rep_origin     ori: high-copy-number ColE1/pMB1/pBR322/pUC origin of replication
   1965..2029    -  CDS            bla(M) (fragment): β-lactamase lacking the signal sequence; bla(M); allows cytosolic expression of β-lactamase
   2293..3502    +  promoter       UbC promoter: human ubiquitin C promoter
   3512..4533    +  CDS            HygR (fragment): hygromycin B phosphotransferase confers resistance to hygromycin
   4561..4609    +  polyA_signal   poly(A) signal: synthetic polyadenylation signal
   4875..5735    +  CDS            AmpR: β-lactamase; bla; confers resistance to ampicillin, carbenicillin, and related antibiotics
   5748..5884    +  terminator     rrnG terminator: transcription terminator from the E. coli ribosomal RNA rrnG operon (Albrechtsen et al., 1991)
   6036..6107    +  misc_feature   5' β-globin insulator: insulator upstream of the human β-globin locus (Farrell et al., 2002)
   6112..6158    -  terminator     T7 terminator: transcription terminator for bacteriophage T7 RNA polymerase
   6176..6224    -  polyA_signal   poly(A) signal: synthetic polyadenylation signal
   6305..6608    +  enhancer       CMV enhancer: human cytomegalovirus immediate early enhancer
   6681..6698    -  promoter       CMV promoter (fragment): human cytomegalovirus (CMV) immediate early promoter
   6761..6812    +  promoter       CMVd2 promoter: truncated human cytomegalovirus (CMV) immediate early promoter that yields moderately reduced expression relative to the full-length promoter
