[The description below was written by a language model from this plasmid's Addgene catalogue record and pLannotate feature annotations shown in this document.]
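Description:
pGBW-m4133489 is a mammalian expression plasmid for the SARS-CoV-2 non-structural protein nsp7, built on the pTwist_CMV_Hygro_6 backbone. It is maintained in E. coli through a high-copy ColE1/pUC-type origin and an AmpR β-lactamase gene conferring ampicillin resistance. For selection in mammalian cells it carries a separate cassette in which the human ubiquitin C promoter drives hygromycin B phosphotransferase, followed by a synthetic polyadenylation signal, so stably transfected populations can in principle be selected with hygromycin.

The payload is the wild-type nsp7 coding region (about 248 bp), a cleavage product of the viral ORF1ab polyprotein, placed under the CMV immediate early enhancer/promoter. The catalogue states that the backbone supplies a C-terminal TEV-cleavable 3xFLAG tag. The sequence-based annotation picks up only a FLAG fragment shortly after the start of the circular record, which is consistent with the tag's position downstream of the insert. The nsp7 open reading frame itself is not annotated in the feature table, but it would fall between the CMV promoter elements near the end of the record and that FLAG region. An SV40 poly(A) signal is annotated downstream of the tag on the opposite strand. The expression unit is flanked by short 5' and 3' β-globin insulator elements, with bacterial rrnG and T7 terminators and an upstream synthetic poly(A) signal that help isolate it from read-through transcription.

The tag allows anti-FLAG detection or affinity capture of nsp7 and its removal with TEV protease. The record gives no application beyond mammalian expression.
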