Addgene plasmid #152202: pGBW-m4133489
Purpose: Mammalian expression plasmid for SARS-CoV-2 nsp7
Depositing lab: Ginkgo Bioworks & Benjie Chen. Depositing organization: Ginkgo Bioworks.
Backbone
  Vector backbone: pTwist_CMV_Hygro_6
  Backbone size w/o insert (bp): 6525
  Vector type: Mammalian Expression
  Selectable markers: Hygromycin
Growth in bacteria
  Bacterial resistance: Ampicillin, 100 μg/mL
  Growth temperature: 37°C
  Growth strain: DH5alpha
  Copy number: High Copy
Gene/Insert
  Gene/Insert name: SARS-CoV-2 nsp7
  Species: Severe acute respiratory syndrome coronavirus 2
  Insert size (bp): 248
  Mutation: wt
  Entrez Gene: ORF1ab (a.k.a. GU280_gp01)
  Promoter: CMV
  Tag / fusion protein: Cleavable TEV;3xFlag (C terminal on backbone)
  Cloning method: Unknown
Resource information
  A portion of this plasmid was derived from a plasmid made by: GinkgoBioworks
Depositor comments: NCBI reference sequence: YP_009725303.1
How to cite: pGBW-m4133489 was a gift from Ginkgo Bioworks & Benjie Chen (Addgene plasmid # 152202 ; http://n2t.net/addgene:152202 ; RRID:Addgene_152202)
